Addgene plasmid #31488: pFB-GluCl_cryst
Depositing lab: Eric Gouaux. Depositing organization: Oregon Health & Science University. Publication: Principles of activation and permeation in an anion-selective Cys-loop receptor. Hibbs RE, Gouaux E. Nature. 2011 Jun 2. 474(7349):54-60. 10.1038/nature10139 PubMed 21572436.
Backbone
  Vector backbone: pFastbac1
  Backbone manufacturer: Invitrogen
  Backbone size w/o insert (bp): 4800
  Vector type: Insect Expression
  Selectable markers: Gentamicin
Growth in bacteria
  Bacterial resistance: Ampicillin, 100 μg/mL
  Growth temperature: 37°C
  Growth strain: DH5alpha
  Growth instructions: DH5alpha, LB/Amp100
  Copy number: High Copy
Gene/Insert
  Gene/Insert name: C. elegans glutamate-gated chloride channel alpha, crystallized construct (alt names: GluCl; GluCl_cryst)
  Species: C. elegans (nematode)
  Insert size (bp): 1100
  Tag / fusion protein: 8x-His (C terminal on insert)
  Cloning method: Restriction Enzyme; 5′ cloning site NotI (not destroyed); 3′ cloning site KpnI (not destroyed)
  Sequencing primers: 5′ ccaccatcgggcgcggatcc; 3′ ggttttttaaagcaagtaaaacc
Resource information
  A portion of this plasmid was derived from a plasmid made by: Henry Lester, Caltech
Terms and licenses: Academic/Nonprofit Terms; Industry Terms: Not Available to Industry
How to cite: pFB-GluCl_cryst was a gift from Eric Gouaux (Addgene plasmid # 31488 ; http://n2t.net/addgene:31488 ; RRID:Addgene_31488)
