[The description below was written by a language model from this plasmid's Addgene catalogue record.]
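Description:
pFB-GluCl_cryst is an insect-cell expression construct built on the commercial pFastBac1 backbone (about 4.8 kb without insert), a baculovirus donor plasmid. It is propagated in standard E. coli as a high-copy plasmid under ampicillin selection, and the record also lists gentamicin as a selectable marker. In pFastBac-type vectors the gentamicin resistance gene generally travels with the expression cassette when it is transposed into a baculovirus shuttle genome (bacmid), allowing recombinants to be selected before the bacmid is used to generate virus for infecting insect cells. No feature table accompanies the record and the promoter is not stated. pFastBac1 conventionally drives the insert from the strong late polyhedrin promoter, but this is a property of the backbone family rather than something documented here.

The payload is an insert of roughly 1.1 kb encoding the alpha subunit of the Caenorhabditis elegans glutamate-gated chloride channel (GluCl), in the engineered form used for crystallization, hence the "cryst" designation. The record does not say which modifications distinguish this version from the wild-type subunit. The insert was cloned between NotI and KpnI sites, both retained, and carries a C-terminal 8x-His tag suited to metal-affinity purification of the expressed protein. Part of the plasmid was derived from a construct made in another laboratory.

Given the associated publication on activation and permeation in an anion-selective Cys-loop receptor, the construct is intended for baculovirus-mediated overexpression of GluCl in insect cells to produce purified receptor for structural and biochemical study.
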