>Addgene plasmid #31488 | pFB-GluCl_cryst | depositor partial sequence | sequence record 14422 | Author sequence
GCGGCCGCCACCATGGCCACCTGGATTGTGGGCAAGTTGATAATTGCCAGCTTGATACTCGGAATCCAAG
CGTCCGACTCAAAGATCCTTGCGCACCTCTTTACGTCGGGTTACGATTTCCGTGTTCGTCCACCGACTGA
CAACGGAGGACCCGTCGTCGTGTCCGTGAATATGCTGCTGCGTACCATATCGAAAATCGACGTAGTGAAC
ATGGAGTACTCAGCACAGCTCACGTTGAGAGAATCATGGATTGATAAACGTCTCAGCTATGGCGTGAAAG
GCGACGGCCAACCTGACTTCGTGATCCTTACTGTGGGTCACCAAATCTGGATGCCCGACACGTTTTTCCC
AAATGAGAAACAAGCTTACAAGCATACCATAGACAAACCTAACGTGTTGATCAGGATCCACAACGACGGA
ACCGTGCTGTACTCCGTGCGCATCAGCCTGGTTCTGAGTTGTCCCATGTATTTGCAATACTACCCCATGG
ACGTTCAGCAGTGCAGTATTGACCTGGCATCATATGCTTATACCACAAAGGACATCGAATACCTGTGGAA
GGAGCATTCACCTCTCCAGCTGAAGGTCGGTCTGTCAAGCTCTCTGCCTTCCTTTCAGTTGACAAACACA
TCTACCACCTATTGCACTAGCGTCACAAACACCGGTATCTACTCATGCCTGCGCACCACGATCCAGCTCA
AAAGAGAATTCAGTTTCTACCTCTTGCAGCTTTACATCCCTTCTTGCATGTTGGTAATCGTCTCTTGGGT
TAGCTTCTGGTTCGATCGTACTGCAATTCCCGCACGCGTAACGCTGGGCGTGACAACTCTGCTGACCATG
ACCGCTCAGAGTGCCGGAATCAATTCTCAACTCCCACCCGTATCCTATATCAAGGCTATTGATGTCTGGA
TCGGAGCTTGTATGACATTCATTTTCTGTGCTCTCTTGGAATTCGCTTTGGTAAACCACATTGCTAACGC
TGGTACTACTGAATGGAACGATATCTCTAAGAGGGTAGATCTCATCTCGCGCGCCTTGTTCCCTGTCTTG
TTCTTCGTGTTCAATATTCTTTACTGGAGCAGGTTCGGACATCACCACCATCACCATCACCATTAAGGTA
CC
