>Addgene plasmid #31488 | pFB-GluCl_cryst | addgene partial sequence | sequence record 36456 | polyhedrin-F
AATTNTGTTTGTACGTTTTGTATAAAAAAACCTATAAATATTCCGGATTATTCATACCGTCCCACCATCG
GGCGCGGATCCCGGTCCGAAGCGCGCGGAATTCAAAGGCCTACGTCGACGAGCTCACTAGTCGCGGCCGC
CACCATGGCCACCTGGATTGTGGGCAAGTTGATAATTGCCAGCTTGATACTCGGAATCCAAGCGTCCGAC
TCAAAGATCCTTGCGCACCTCTTTACGTCGGGTTACGATTTCCGTGTTCGTCCACCGACTGACAACGGAG
GACCCGTCGTCGTGTCCGTGAATATGCTGCTGCGTACCATATCGAAAATCGACGTAGTGAACATGGAGTA
CTCAGCACAGCTCACGTTGAGAGAATCATGGATTGATAAACGTCTCAGCTATGGCGTGAAAGGCGACGGC
CAACCTGACTTCGTGATCCTTACTGTGGGTCACCAAATCTGGATGCCCGACACGTTTTTCCCAAATGAGA
AACAAGCTTACAAGCATACCATAGACAAACCTAACGTGTTGATCAGGATCCACAACGACGGAACCGTGCT
GTACTCCGTGCGCATCAGCCTGGTTCTGAGTTGTCCCATGTATTTGCAATACTACCCCATGGACGTTCAG
CAGTGCAGTATTGACCTGGCATCATATGCTTATACCACAAAGGACATCGAATACCTGTGGAAGGAGCATT
CACCTCTCCAGCTGAAGGTCGGTCTGTCAAGCTCTCTGCCTTCCTTTCAGTTGACAAACACATCTACCAC
CTATTGCACTAGCGTCACAAACACCGGTATCTACTCATGCCTGCGCACCACGATCCAGCTCAAAAGAGAA
TTCAGTTTCTACCTCTTGCAGCTTTACATCCCTTCTTGCATGTTGGTAATCGTCTCTTGGGTTAGCTTCT
GGTTCGATCGTACTGCAATTCCCGCACGCGTAACGCTGGGCGTGAATTGTGCTNCNNANGCGANTNACNN
AN
