>Addgene plasmid #31488 | pFB-GluCl_cryst | addgene partial sequence | sequence record 38003 | SV40pA-R 5'-GAAATTTGTGATGCTATTGC-3'
AACAACAATTGCATTCATTTTATGTTTCAGGTTCAGGGGGAGGTGTGGGAGGTTTTTTAAAGCAAGTAAA
ACCTCTACAAATGTGGTATGGCTGATTATGATCCTCTAGTACTTCTCGACAAGCTTGGTACCTTAATGGT
GATGGTGATGGTGGTGATGTCCGAACCTGCTCCAGTAAAGAATATTGAACACGAAGAACAAGACAGGGAA
CAAGGCGCGCGAGATGAGATCTACCCTCTTAGAGATATCGTTCCATTCAGTAGTACCAGCGTTAGCAATG
TGGTTTACCAAAGCGAATTCCAAGAGAGCACAGAAAATGAATGTCATACAAGCTCCGATCCAGACATCAA
TAGCCTTGATATAGGATACGGGTGGGAGTTGAGAATTGATTCCGGCACTCTGAGCGGTCATGGTCAGCAG
AGTTGTCACGCCCAGCGTTACGCGTGCGGGAATTGCAGTACGATCGAACCAGAAGCTAACCCAAGAGACG
ATTACCAACATGCAAGAAGGGATGTAAAGCTGCAAGAGGTAGAAACTGAATTCTCTTTTGAGCTGGATCG
TGGTGCGCAGGCATGAGTAGATACCGGTGTTTGTGACGCTAGTGCAATAGGTGGTAGATGTGTTTGTCAA
CTGAAAGGAAGGCAGAGAGCTTGACAGACCGACCTTCAGCTGGAGAGGTGAATGCTCCTTCCACAGGTAT
TCGATGTCCTTTGTGGTATAAGCATATGATGCCAGGTCAATACTGCACTGCTGAACGTCCATGGGGTAGT
ATTGCAAATACATGGGACAACTCAGAACCAGGCTGATGCGCACGGAGT
